>Addgene plasmid #178535 | pLX_HA-C7orf26v1 | addgene full sequence | sequence record 356655 | Addgene NGS Result
GCCCATCCCGCCCCTAACTCCGCCCAGTTCCGCCCATTCTCCGCCCCATGGCTGACTAATTTTTTTTATT
TATGCAGAGGCCGAGGCCGCCTCGGCCTCTGAGCTATTCCAGAAGTAGTGAGGAGGCTTTTTTGGAGGCC
TAGGGACGTACCCAATTCGCCCTATAGTGAGTCGTATTACGCGCGCTCACTGGCCGTCGTTTTACAACGT
CGTGACTGGGAAAACCCTGGCGTTACCCAACTTAATCGCCTTGCAGCACATCCCCCTTTCGCCAGCTGGC
GTAATAGCGAAGAGGCCCGCACCGATCGCCCTTCCCAACAGTTGCGCAGCCTGAATGGCGAATGGG
[124 nt withheld, positions 347-470]
C
[91 nt withheld, positions 472-562]
A
[49 nt withheld, positions 564-612]
CCTTTGACGTTGGAGTCCACGTTCTTT
[37 nt withheld, positions 640-676]
ACCCTATCTCGGTCTATTCTTTTGATTTATAAGGGATTTTGCCGATTTCGGCCTATTGGTTAAAAAATGA
GCTGATTTAACAAAAATTTAACGCGAATTTTAACAAAATATTAACGCTTACAATTTAGGTGGCACTTTTC
GGGGAAATGTGCGCGGAACCCCTATTTGTTTATTTTTCTAAATACATTCAAATATGTATCCGCTCATGAG
ACAATAACCCTGATAAATGCTTCAATAATATTGAAAAAGGAAGAGTATGAGTATTCAACATTTCCGTGTC
GCCCTTATTCCCTTTTTTGCGGCATTTTGCCTTCCTGTTTTTGCTCACCCAGAAACGCTGGTGAAAGTAA
AAGATGCTGAAGATCAGTTGGGTGCACGAGTGGGTTACATCGAACTGGATCTCAACAGCGGTAAGATCCT
TGAGAGTTTTCGCCCCGAAGAACGTTTTCCAATGATGAGCACTTTTAAAGTTCTGCTATGTGGCGCGGTA
TTATCCCGTATTGACGCCGGGCAAGAGCAACTCGGTCGCCGCATACACTATTCTCAGAATGACTTGGTTG
AGTACTCACCAGTCACAGAAAAGCATCTTACGGATGGCATGACAGTAAGAGAATTATGCAGTGCTGCCAT
AACCATGAGTGATAACACTGCGGCCAACTTACTTCTGACAACGATCGGAGGACCGAAGGAGCTAACCGCT
TTTTTGCACAACATGGGGGATCATGTAACTCGCCTTGATCGTTGGGAACCGGAGCTGAATGAAGCCATAC
CAAACGACGAGCGTGACACCACGATGCCTGTAGCAATGGCAACAACGTTGCGCAAACTATTAACTGGCGA
ACTACTTACTCTAGCTTCCCGGCAACAATTAATAGACTGGATGGAGGCGGATAAAGTTGCAGGACCACTT
CTGCGCTCGGCCCTTCCGGCTGGCTGGTTTATTGCTGATAAATCTGGAGCCGGTGAGCGTGGGTCTCGCG
GTATCATTGCAGCACTGGGGCCAGATGGTAAGCCCTCCCGTATCGTAGTTATCTACACGACGGGGAGTCA
GGCAACTATGGATGAACGAAATAGACAGATCGCTGAGATAGGTGCCTCACTGATTAAGCATTGGTAACTG
TCAGACCAAGTTTACTCATATATACTTTAGATTGATTTAAAACTTCATTTTTAATTTAAAAGGATCTAGG
TGAAGATCCTTTTTGATAATCTCATGACCAAAATCCCTTAACGTGAGTTTTCGTTCCACTGAGCGTCAGA
CCCCGTAGAAAAGATCAAAGGATCTTCTTGAGATCCTTTTTTTCTGCGCGTAATCTGCTGCTTGCAAACA
AAAAAACCACCGCTACCAGCGGTGGTTTGTTTGCCGGATCAAGAGCTACCAACTCTTTTTCCGAAGGTAA
CTGGCTTCAGCAGAGCGCAGATACCAAATACTGTTCTTCTAGTGTAGCCGTAGTTAGGCCACCACTTCAA
GAACTCTGTAGCACCGCCTACATACCTCGCTCTGCTAATCCTGTTACCAGTGGCTGCTGCCAGTGGCGAT
AAGTCGTGTCTTACCGGGTTGGACTCAAGACGATAGTTACCGGATAAGGCGCAGCGGTCGGGCTGAACGG
GGGGTTCGTGCACACAGCCCAGCTTGGAGCGAACGACCTACACCGAACTGAGATACCTACAGCGTGAGCT
ATGAGAAAGCGCCACGCTTCCCGAAGGGAGAAAGGCGGACAGGTATCCGGTAAGCGGCAGGGTCGGAACA
GGAGAGCGCACGAGGGAGCTTCCAGGGGGAAACGCCTGGTATCTTTATAGTCCTGTCGGGTTTCGCCACC
TCTGACTTGAGCGTCGATTTTTGTGATGCTCGTCAGGGGGGCGGAGCCTATGGAAAAACGCCAGCAACGC
GGCCTTTTTACGGTTCCTGGCCTTTTGCTGGCCTTTTGCTCACATGTTCTTTCCTGCGTTATCCCCTGAT
TCTGTGGATAACCGTATTACCGCCTTTGAGTGAGCTGATACCGCTCGCCGCAGCCGAACGACCGAGCGCA
GCGAGTCAGTGAGCGAGGAAGCGGAAGAGCGCCCAATACGCAAACCGCCTCTCCCCGCGCGTTGGCCGAT
TCATTAATGCAGCTGGCACGACAGGTTTCCCGACTGGAAAGCGGGCAGTGAGCGCAACGCAATTAATGTG
AGTTAGCTCACTCATTAGGCACCCCAGGCTTTACACTTTATGCTTCCGGCTCGTATGTTGTGTGGAATTG
TGAGCGGATAACAATTTCACACAGGAAACAGCTATGACCATGATTACGCCAAGCGCGCAATTAACCCTCA
CTAAAGGGAACAAAAGCTGGAGCTGCAAGCTTAATGTAGTCTTATGCAATACTCTTGTAGTCTTGCAACA
TGGTAACGATGAGTTAGCAACATGCCTTACAAGGAGAGAAAAAGCACCGTGCATGCCGATTGGTGGAAGT
AAGGTGGTACGATCGTGCCTTATTAGGAAGGCAACAGACGGGTCTGACATGGATTGGACGAACCACTGAA
TTGCCGCATTGCAGAGATATTGTATTTAAGTGCCTAGCTCGATACATAAACGGGTCTCTCTGGTTAGACC
AGATCTGAGCCTGGGAGCTCTCTGGCTAACTAGGGAACCCACTGCTTAAGCCTCAATAAAGCTTGCCTTG
AGTGCTTCAAGTAGTGTGTGCCCGTCTGTTGTGTGACTCTGGTAACTAGAGATCCCTCAGACCCTTTTAG
TCAGTGTGGAAAATCTCTAGCAGTGGCGCCCGAACAGGGACTTGAAAGCGAAAGGGAAACCAGAGGAGCT
CTCTCGACGCAGGACTCGGCTTGCTGAAGCGCGCACGGCAAGAGGCGAGGGGCGGCGACTGGTGAGTACG
CCAAAAATTTTGACTAGCGGAGGCTAGAAGGAGAGAGATGGGTGCGAGAGCGTCAGTATTAAGCGGGGGA
GAATTAGATCGCGATGGGAAAAAATTCGGTTAAGGCCAGGGGGAAAGAAAAAATATAAATTAAAACATAT
AGTATGGGCAAGCAGGGAGCTAGAACGATTCGCAGTTAATCCTGGCCTGTTAGAAACATCAGAAGGCTGT
AGACAAATACTGGGACAGCTACAACCATCCCTTCAGACAGGATCAGAAGAACTTAGATCATTATATAATA
CAGTAGCAACCCTCTATTGTGTGCATCAAAGGATAGAGATAAAAGACACCAAGGAAGCTTTAGACAAGAT
AGAGGAAGAGCAAAACAAAAGTAAGACCACCGCACAGCAAGCGGCCGCTGATCTTCAGACCTGGAGGAGG
AGATATGAGGGACAATTGGAGAAGTGAATTATATAAATATAAAGTAGTAAAAATTGAACCATTAGGAGTA
GCACCCACCAAGGCAAAGAGAAGAGTGGTGCAGAGAGAAAAAAGAGCAGTGGGAATAGGAGCTTTGTTCC
TTGGGTTCTTGGGAGCAGCAGGAAGCACTATGGGCGCAGCGTCAATGACGCTGACGGTACAGGCCAGACA
ATTATTGTCTGGTATAGTGCAGCAGCAGAACAATTTGCTGAGGGCTATTGAGGCGCAACAGCATCTGTTG
CAACTCACAGTCTGGGGCATCAAGCAGCTCCAGGCAAGAATCCTGGCTGTGGAAAGATACCTAAAGGATC
AACAGCTCCTGGGGATTTGGGGTTGCTCTGGAAAACTCATTTGCACCACTGCTGTGCCTTGGAATGCTAG
TTGGAGTAATAAATCTCTGGAACAGATTTGGAATCACACGACCTGGATGGAGTGGGACAGAGAAATTAAC
AATTACACAAGCTTAATACACTCCTTAATTGAAGAATCGCAAAACCAGCAAGAAAAGAATGAACAAGAAT
TATTGGAATTAGATAAATGGGCAAGTTTGTGGAATTGGTTTAACATAACAAATTGGCTGTGGTATATAAA
ATTATTCATAATGATAGTAGGAGGCTTGGTAGGTTTAAGAATAGTTTTTGCTGTACTTTCTATAGTGAAT
AGAGTTAGGCAGGGATATTCACCATTATCGTTTCAGACCCACCTCCCAACCCCGAGGGGACCCATGCATT
GCATCTCAATTAGTCAGCAACCAGGTGTGGAAAGTCCCCAGGCTCCCCAGCAGGCAGAAGTATGCAAAGC
ATGCGTCTCAATTAGTCAGCAACCATAGTCCCGCCCCTAACTCCGCCCATCCCGCCCCTAACTCCGCCCA
GTTCCGCCCATTCTCCGCCCCATGGCTGACTAATTTTTTTTATTTATGCAGAGGCCGAGGCCGCCTCGGC
CTCTGAGCTATTCCAGAAGTAGTGAGGAGGCTTTTTTGGAGGCCTAGGCTTTTGCAAAAAGCTTTCTAGA
GGTACCACCGGAGCTTACCATGACCGAGTACAAGCCCACGGTGCGCCTCGCCACCCGCGACGACGTCCCC
AGGGCCGTACGCACCCTCGCCGCCGCGTTCGCCGACTACCCCGCCACGCGCCACACCGTCGATCCGGACC
GCCACATCGAGCGGGTCACCGAGCTGCAAGAACTCTTCCTCACGCGCGTCGGGCTCGACATCGGCAAGGT
GTGGGTCGCGGACGACGGCGCCGCCGTGGCGGTCTGGACCACGCCGGAGAGCGTCGAAGCGGGGGCGGTG
TTCGCCGAGATCGGCCCGCGCATGGCCGAGTTGAGCGGTTCCCGGCTGGCCGCGCAGCAACAGATGGAAG
GCCTCCTGGCGCCGCACCGGCCCAAGGAGCCCGCGTGGTTCCTGGCCACCGTCGGCGTCTCGCCCGACCA
CCAGGGCAAGGGTCTGGGCAGCGCCGTCGTGCTCCCCGGAGTGGAGGCGGCCGAGCGCGCCGGGGTGCCC
GCCTTCCTGGAGACCTCCGCGCCCCGCAACCTCCCCTTCTACGAGCGGCTCGGCTTCACCGTCACCGCCG
ACGTCGAGGTGCCCGAAGGACCGCGCACCTGGTGCATGACCCGCAAGCCCGGTGCCAGTTAACGAATTCT
AGATCTTGAGACAAATGGCAGTATTCATCCACAATTTTAAAAGAAAAGGGGGGATTGGGGGGTACAGTGC
AGGGGAAAGAATAGTAGACATAATAGCAACAGACATACAAACTAAAGAATTACAAAAACAAATTACAAAA
ATTCAAAATTTTCGGGTTTATTACAGGGACAGCAGAGATCCACTTTGGCGCCGGCTCGAGGCCTGCAGGT
GCAAAGATGGATAAAGTTTTAAACAGAGAGGAATCTTTGCAGCTAATGGACCTTCTAGGTCTTGAAAGGA
GTGGGAATTGGCTCCGGTGCCCGTCAGTGGGCAGAGCGCACATCGCCCACAGTCCCCGAGAAGTTGGGGG
GAGGGGTCGGCAATTGAACCGGTGCCTAGAGAAGGTGGCGCGGGGTAAACTGGGAAAGTGATGTCGTGTA
CTGGCTCCGCCTTTTTCCCGAGGGTGGGGGAGAACCGTATATAAGTGCAGTAGTCGCCGTGAACGTTCTT
TTTCGCAACGGGTTTGCCGCCAGAACACAGGTAAGTGCCGTGTGTGGTTCCCGCGGGCCTGGCCTCTTTA
CGGGTTATGGCCCTTGCGTGCCTTGAATTACTTCCACCTGGCTGCAGTACGTGATTCTTGATCCCGAGCT
TCGGGTTGGAAGTGGGTGGGAGAGTTCGAGGCCTTGCGCTTAAGGAGCCCCTTCGCCTCGTGCTTGAGTT
GAGGCCTGGCCTGGGCGCTGGGGCCGCCGCGTGCGAATCTGGTGGCACCTTCGCGCCTGTCTCGCTGCTT
TCGATAAGTCTCTAGCCATTTAAAATTTTTGATGACCTGCTGCGACGCTTTTTTTCTGGCAAGATAGTCT
TGTAAATGCGGGCCAAGATCTGCACACTGGTATTTCGGTTTTTGGGGCCGCGGGCGGCGACGGGGCCCGT
GCGTCCCAGCGCACATGTTCGGCGAGGCGGGGCCTGCGAGCGCGGCCACCGAGAATCGGACGGGGGTAGT
CTCAAGCTGGCCGGCCTGCTCTGGTGCCTGGCCTCGCGCCGCCGTGTATCGCCCCGCCCTGGGCGGCAAG
GCTGGCCCGGTCGGCACCAGTTGCGTGAGCGGAAAGATGGCCGCTTCCCGGCCCTGCTGCAGGGAGCTCA
AAATGGAGGACGCGGCGCTCGGGAGAGCGGGCGGGTGAGTCACCCACACAAAGGAAAAGGGCCTTTCCGT
CCTCAGCCGTCGCTTCATGTGACTCCACGGAGTACCGGGCGCCGTCCAGGCACCTCGATTAGTTCTCGAG
CTTTTGGAGTACGTCGTCTTTAGGTTGGGGGGAGGGGTTTTATGCGATGGAGTTTCCCCACACTGAGTGG
GTGGAGACTGAAGTTAGGCCAGCTTGGCACTTGATGTAATTCTCCTTGGAATTTGCCCTTTTTGAGTTTG
GATCTTGGTTCATTCTCAAGCCTCAGACAGTGGTTCAAAGTTTTTTTCTTCCATTTCAGGTGTCGTGAGG
CTAGCATCGATTGATCAACAAGTTTGTACAAAAAAGCAGGCTTAACCATGAGCGACATCCGCCACTCGCT
GCTGCGCCGCGATGCGCTGAGCGCCGCCAAGGAGGTGTTGTACCACCTGGACATCTACTTCAGCAGCCAG
CTGCAGAGCGCGCCGCTGCCCATCGTGGACAAGGGCCCCGTGGAGCTGCTGGAGGAGTTCGTGTTCCAGG
TGCCCAAGGAGCGCAGCGCGCAGCCCAAGAGACTGAATTCCCTTCAGGAGCTTCAACTTCTTGAAATCAT
GTGCAATTATTTCCAGGAGCAAACCAAGGACTCTGTTCGGCAGATTATTTTTTCATCCCTTTTCAGCCCT
CAAGGGAACAAAGCCGATGACAGCCGGATGAGCTTGTTGGGAAAACTGGTCTCCATGGCGGTGGCTGTGT
GTCGAATCCCGGTGTTGGAGTGTGCTGCCTCCTGGCTTCAGCGGACGCCCGTGGTTTACTGTGTGAGGTT
AGCCAAGGCCCTTGTAGATGACTACTGCTGTTTGGTGCCGGGATCCATTCAGACGCTGAAGCAGATATTC
AGTGCCAGCCCGAGATTCTGCTGCCAGTTCATCACCTCCGTTACCGCGCTCTATGACCTGTCATCAGATG
ACCTCATTCCACCTATGGACTTGCTTGAAATGATTGTCACCTGGATTTTTGAGGACCCAAGGTTGATTCT
CATCACTTTTTTAAATACTCCGATTGCGGCCAATCTGCCAATAGGATTCTTAGAGCTCACCCCGCTCGTT
GGATTGATCCGCTGGTGCGTGAAGGCACCCCTGGCTTATAAAAGGAAAAAGAAGCCCCCCTTATCCAATG
GCCATGTCAGCAACAAGGTCACAAAGGACCCGGGCGTGGGGATGGACAGAGACTCCCACCTCTTGTACTC
AAAACTCCACCTCAGCGTCCTGCAAGTGCTCATGACGCTGCAGCTGCACCTGACCGAGAAGAATCTGTAT
GGGCGCCTGGGGCTGATCCTCTTCGACCACATGGTCCCGCTGGTAGAGGAGATCAACAGGTTGGCGGATG
AACTGAACCCCCTCAACGCCTCCCAGGAGATTGAGCTCTCGCTGGACCGGCTGGCGCAGGCTCTGCAGGT
GGCCATGGCCTCAGGAGCTCTGCTGTGCACGAGAGATGACCTGAGAACCTTGTGCTCCAGGCTGCCCCAT
AATAACCTCCTCCAGCTGGTGATCTCGGGTCCCGTGCAGCAGTCGCCTCACGCCGCGCTCCCCCCGGGGT
TCTACCCCCACATCCACACGCCCCCGCTGGGCTACGGGGCTGTCCCGGCCCACCCCGCCGCCCACCCCGC
CCTGCCCACGCACCCCGGCCACACCTTCATCTCCGGCGTGACCTTTCCCTTCAGGCCCATCCGCTACCCA
GCTTTCTTGTACAAAGTGGTTGATATCTACCCATACGATGTTCCAGATTACGCTTAGTAATGAACTAGTA
CCGGTTAAGTCGACAATCAACGCGTTAAGTCGACAATCAACCTCTGGATTACAAAATTTGTGAAAGATTG
ACTGGTATTCTTAACTATGTTGCTCCTTTTACGCTATGTGGATACGCTGCTTTAATGCCTTTGTATCATG
CTATTGCTTCCCGTATGGCTTTCATTTTCTCCTCCTTGTATAAATCCTGGTTGCTGTCTCTTTATGAGGA
GTTGTGGCCCGTTGTCAGGCAACGTGGCGTGGTGTGCACTGTGTTTGCTGACGCAACCCCCACTGGTTGG
GGCATTGCCACCACCTGTCAGCTCCTTTCCGGGACTTTCGCTTTCCCCCTCCCTATTGCCACGGCGGAAC
TCATCGCCGCCTGCCTTGCCCGCTGCTGGACAGGGGCTCGGCTGTTGGGCACTGACAATTCCGTGGTGTT
GTCGGGGAAATCATCGTCCTTTCCTTGGCTGCTCGCCTGTGTTGCCACCTGGATTCTGCGCGGGACGTCC
TTCTGCTACGTCCCTTCGGCCCTCAATCCAGCGGACCTTCCTTCCCGCGGCCTGCTGCCGGCTCTGCGGC
CTCTTCCGCGTCTTCGCCTTCGCCCTCAGACGAGTCGGATCTCCCTTTGGGCCGCCTCCCCGCGTCGACT
TTAAGACCAATGACTTACAAGGCAGCTGTAGATCTTAGCCACTTTTTAAAAGAAAAGGGGGGACTGGAAG
GGCTAATTCACTCCCAACGAAGACAAGATCTGCTTTTTGCTTGTACTGGGTCTCTCTGGTTAGACCAGAT
CTGAGCCTGGGAGCTCTCTGGCTAACTAGGGAACCCACTGCTTAAGCCTCAATAAAGCTTGCCTTGAGTG
CTTCAAGTAGTGTGTGCCCGTCTGTTGTGTGACTCTGGTAACTAGAGATCCCTCAGACCCTTTTAGTCAG
TGTGGAAAATCTCTAGCAGTACGTATAGTAGTTCATGTCATCTTATTATTCAGTATTTATAACTTGCAAA
GAAATGAATATCAGAGAGTGAGAGGAACTTGTTTATTGCAGCTTATAATGGTTACAAATAAAGCAATAGC
ATCACAAATTTCACAAATAAAGCATTTTTTTCACTGCATTCTAGTTGTGGTTTGTCCAAACTCATCAATG
TATCTTATCATGTCTGGCTCTAGCTATCCCGCCCCTAACTCC
Features (pLannotate 1.2.2; 34 found; start..end, strand, type, name):
      5..140     +  rep_origin     SV40 ori: SV40 origin of replication
    161..179     -  promoter       T7 promoter: promoter for bacteriophage T7 RNA polymerase
    187..342     +  CDS            lacZα (fragment): LacZα fragment of β-galactosidase; lacZ fragment
    347..775     +  rep_origin     f1 ori (sequence partly withheld): f1 bacteriophage origin of replication; arrow indicates direction of (+) strand synthesis
    828..932     +  promoter       AmpR promoter: bla
    933..1793    +  CDS            AmpR: β-lactamase; bla; confers resistance to ampicillin, carbenicillin, and related antibiotics
   1964..2552    +  rep_origin     ori: high-copy-number ColE1/pMB1/pBR322/pUC origin of replication
   2735..2827    +  CDS            lacI (fragment): lac repressor; lacI; The lac repressor binds to the lac operator to inhibit transcription in E. coli. This inhibition can be relieved by adding lactose or isopropyl-β-D-thiogalactopyranoside (IPTG).
   2840..2861    +  protein_bind   CAP binding site: CAP binding activates transcription in the presence of cAMP. E. coli catabolite activator protein
   2876..2906    +  promoter       lac promoter: promoter for the E. coli lac operon
   2914..2930    +  protein_bind   lac operator: The lac repressor binds to the lac operator to inhibit transcription in E. coli. This inhibition can be relieved by adding lactose or isopropyl-β-D-thiogalactopyranoside (IPTG). lac repressor encoded by lacI
   2975..2993    +  promoter       T3 promoter: promoter for bacteriophage T3 RNA polymerase
   3021..3247    +  promoter       RSV promoter: Rous sarcoma virus enhancer/promoter
   3248..3428    +  LTR            5' LTR (truncated): truncated 5' long terminal repeat (LTR) from HIV-1
   3475..3600    +  misc_feature   HIV-1 Ψ: packaging signal of human immunodeficiency virus type 1
   3584..3947    +  CDS            HIV-1 gag (fragment): gag protein from human immunodeficiency virus 1; gag
   4093..4326    +  misc_feature   RRE: The Rev response element (RRE) of HIV-1 allows for Rev-dependent mRNA export from the nucleus to the cytoplasm.
   4703..4729    +  CDS            Rev (fragment): human immunodeficiency virus 1 (HIV-1) Rev protein; rev; enhances nuclear export of unspliced and incompletely spliced viral mRNAs
   4736..4759    +  promoter       SV40 promoter (fragment): SV40 early promoter
   4760..4831    +  promoter       SV40 promoter (fragment): SV40 enhancer and early promoter
   4855..4990    +  rep_origin     SV40 ori: SV40 origin of replication
   5036..5632    +  CDS            PuroR (fragment): puromycin N-acetyltransferase; pac from Streptomyces; confers resistance to puromycin
   5681..5798    +  misc_feature   cPPT/CTS: central polypurine tract and central termination sequence of HIV-1
   5863..5929    +  CDS            small t antigen (fragment): SV40 (simian virus 40) small t antigen
   5936..7114    +  promoter       EF-1α promoter: strong constitutive promoter for human elongation factor EF-1α
   7134..7158    +  protein_bind   attB1: mutant version of attB; recombination site for the Gateway® BP reaction BP Clonase™
   7164..8510    +  CDS            C7orf26: CG026_HUMAN - Experimental evidence at transcript level: Swiss-Prot protein existence level 2. From Homo sapiens (Human).
   8512..8536    -  protein_bind   attB2: mutant version of attB; recombination site for the Gateway® BP reaction BP Clonase™
   8544..8572    +  CDS            3xHA (fragment): three tandem HA epitope tags
   8621..9209    +  misc_feature   WPRE: woodchuck hepatitis virus posttranscriptional regulatory element
   9260..9279    +  misc_feature   cPPT/CTS (fragment): central polypurine tract and central termination sequence of HIV-1
   9281..9514    +  LTR            3' LTR (ΔU3): self-inactivating 3' long terminal repeat (LTR) from HIV-1
   9592..9713    +  polyA_signal   SV40 poly(A) signal: SV40 polyadenylation signal
   9732..9748    +  rep_origin     SV40 ori (fragment): SV40 origin of replication
