[The description below was written by a language model from this plasmid's Addgene catalogue record and pLannotate feature annotations shown in this document.]
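Description:
pLX_HA-C7orf26v1 is a 9,748 bp mammalian expression plasmid built on the pLX_HA backbone. The catalogue lists it simply as a mammalian expression vector, but the feature table shows the architecture of a third-generation, self-inactivating HIV-1 lentiviral transfer vector. An RSV promoter drives a truncated 5' LTR, followed by the Ψ packaging signal with a gag fragment, the Rev response element, a cPPT/CTS, a WPRE, and a ΔU3 3' LTR with a downstream SV40 polyadenylation signal. In bacteria it is maintained through a high-copy ColE1/pUC-type origin and selected with ampicillin via β-lactamase. An f1 origin and remnants of a lac/lacZα cloning region with T7 and T3 promoters are also present in the backbone.

The payload is the human C7orf26 open reading frame, now designated INTS15, in its variant 1 form. It was subcloned from a commercial cDNA clone and introduced by Gateway recombination, so the coding sequence is flanked by attB1 and attB2 sites. Expression is driven by the strong constitutive EF-1α promoter. The backbone supplies an HA epitope immediately after attB2, giving a C-terminally HA-tagged protein for detection or immunoprecipitation. The WPRE downstream enhances transcript stability and expression. A separate SV40 early promoter upstream drives puromycin N-acetyltransferase, allowing puromycin selection of transfected or transduced cells.

The transcript identifier given as the insert's alternative name differs from the one in the purpose field, and the record does not resolve this. The construct is suited to stable exogenous expression of tagged C7orf26 in human cells. It was deposited with a study analysing human cell fitness screens, though the record does not specify the experiments in which it was used.
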