Addgene plasmid #178535: pLX_HA-C7orf26v1
Purpose: Subcloned C7orf26v1 (ENST00000344417, Origene, RC219786L4) into pLX_HA backbone
Depositing lab: William Hahn. Depositing organization: Dana-Farber Cancer Institute. Publication: Sparse dictionary learning recovers pleiotropy from human cell fitness screens. Pan J, Kwon JJ, Talamas JA, Borah AA, Vazquez F, Boehm JS, Tsherniak A, Zitnik M, McFarland JM, Hahn WC. Cell Syst. 2022 Jan 21. pii: S2405-4712(21)00488-9. doi: 10.1016/j.cels.2021.12.005. PubMed 35085500.
Backbone
  Vector backbone: pLX_HA
  Backbone size w/o insert (bp): 8409
  Total vector size (bp): 9748
  Modifications to backbone: c-term HA on backbone
  Vector type: Mammalian Expression
  Selectable markers: Puromycin
Growth in bacteria
  Bacterial resistance: Ampicillin, 100 μg/mL
  Growth temperature: 30°C
  Growth strain: NEB Stable
  Copy number: High Copy
Gene/Insert
  Gene/Insert name: C7orf26v1 (alt name: ENST00000359073)
  Species: H. sapiens (human); Human
  Insert size (bp): 1339
  GenBank ID: NM_024067.4
  Entrez Gene: INTS15 (a.k.a. C7orf26)
  Promoter: EF1a
  Tag / fusion protein: HA (C terminal on backbone)
  Cloning method: Gateway Cloning
  Sequencing primers: 5′ TCAAGCCTCAGACAGTGGTTC; 3′ CATAGCGTAAAAGGAGCAACA
Resource information
  A portion of this plasmid was derived from a plasmid made by: C7orf26v1 from Origene (ENST00000344417, Origene, RC219786L4)
Terms and licenses: Academic/Nonprofit Terms; Industry Terms: Not Available to Industry
How to cite: pLX_HA-C7orf26v1 was a gift from William Hahn (Addgene plasmid # 178535 ; http://n2t.net/addgene:178535 ; RRID:Addgene_178535)
